>Addgene plasmid #152058 | pGBW-m4133967 | depositor full sequence | sequence record 295070 | Full Sequence
CACCATGGGCTATATAAACGTTTTCGCTTTTCCGTTTACGATATATAGTCTACTCTTGTGCAGAATGAAT
TCTCGTAACTACATAGCACAAGTAGATGTAGTTAACTTTAATCTCACAGAAAACCTTTACTTTCAGTCGA
TGAGTGACAAAATCATTCATCTAACCGATGACTCCTTTGATACAGACGTGTTGAAGGCCGATGGTGCGAT
ACTGGTAGATTTCTGGGCTGAATGGTGTGGCCCGTGCAAGATGATCGCACCCATTCTGGACGAGATCGCC
GACGAGTATCAAGGAAAATTAACTGTCGCTAAGCTTAATATAGATCAGAACCCAGGGACGGCACCTAAAT
ACGGCATCAGGGGAATACCTACCCTCCTGCTCTTTAAGAATGGGGAAGTTGCCGCGACAAAAGTGGGAGC
CCTGTCTAAGGGCCAGCTAAAAGAGTTCTTGGACGCTAACCTGGCAGGTTCAGGCTCGGGGCACATGCAC
CATCACCATCACCATAGCAGCGGGCTCGTGCCACGCGGCTAAGCTAGCTTGACTGACTGAGATACAGCGT
ACCTTCAGCTCACAGACATGATAAGATACATTGATGAGTTTGGACAAACCACAACTAGAATGCAGTGAAA
AAAATGCTTTATTTGTGAAATTTGTGATGCTATTGCTTTATTTGTAACCATTATAAGCTGCAATAAACAA
GTTAACAACAACAATTGCATTCATTTTATGTTTCAGGTTCAGGGGGAGGTGTGGGAGGTTTTTTAAAGCA
AGTAAAACCTCTACAAATGTGGTATTGGCCCATCTCTATCGGTATCGTAGCATAACCCCTTGGGGCCTCT
AAACGGGTCTTGAGGGGTTTTTTGTGCCCCTCGGGCCGGATTGCTATCTACCGGCATTGGCGCAGAAAAA
AATGCCTGATGCGACGCTGCGCGTCTTATACTCCCACATATGCCAGATTCAGCAACGGATACGGCTTCCC
CAACTTGCCCACTTCCATACGTGTCCTCCTTACCAGAAATTTATCCTTAAGGTCGTCAGCTATCCTGCAG
GCGATCTCTCGATTTCGATCAAGACATTCCTTTAATGGTCTTTTCTGGACACCACTAGGGGTCAGAAGTA
GTTCATCAAACTTTCTTCCCTCCCTAATCTCATTGGTTACCTTGGGCTATCGAAACTTAATTAACCAGTC
AAGTCAGCTACTTGGCGAGATCGACTTGTCTGGGTTTCGACTACGCTCAGAATTGCGTCAGTCAAGTTCG
ATCTGGTCCTTGCTATTGCACCCGTTCTCCGATTACGAGTTTCATTTAAATCATGTGAGCAAAAGGCCAG
CAAAAGGCCAGGAACCGTAAAAAGGCCGCGTTGCTGGCGTTTTTCCATAGGCTCCGCCCCCCTGACGAGC
ATCACAAAAATCGACGCTCAAGTCAGAGGTGGCGAAACCCGACAGGACTATAAAGATACCAGGCGTTTCC
CCCTGGAAGCTCCCTCGTGCGCTCTCCTGTTCCGACCCTGCCGCTTACCGGATACCTGTCCGCCTTTCTC
CCTTCGGGAAGCGTGGCGCTTTCTCATAGCTCACGCTGTAGGTATCTCAGTTCGGTGTAGGTCGTTCGCT
CCAAGCTGGGCTGTGTGCACGAACCCCCCGTTCAGCCCGACCGCTGCGCCTTATCCGGTAACTATCGTCT
TGAGTCCAACCCGGTAAGACACGACTTATCGCCACTGGCAGCAGCCACTGGTAACAGGATTAGCAGAGCG
AGGTATGTAGGCGGTGCTACAGAGTTCTTGAAGTGGTGGCCTAACTACGGCTACACTAGAAGAACAGTAT
TTGGTATCTGCGCTCTGCTGAAGCCAGTTACCTTCGGAAAAAGAGTTGGTAGCTCTTGATCCGGCAAACA
AACCACCGCTGGTAGCGGTGGTTTTTTTGTTTGCAAGCAGCAGATTACGCGCAGAAAAAAAGGATCTCAA
GAAGATCCTTTGATCTTTTCTACGGGGTCTGACGCTCAGTGGAACGAAAACTCACGTTAAGGGATTTTGG
TCATGAGATTATCAAAAAGGATCTTCACCTAGATCCTTTTAAATTAAAAATGAAGTTTTAAATCAATCTA
AAGTATATATGAGTAAACTTGGTCTGACAGTTACCAATGCTTAATCAGTGAGGCACCTATCTCAGCGATC
TGTCTATTTCGTTCATCCATAGTTGCATTTAAATTTCCGAACTCTCCAAGGCCCTCGTCGGAAAATCTTC
AAACCTTTCGTCCGATCCATCTTGCAGGCTACCTCTCGAACGAACTATCGCAAGTCTCTTGGCCGGCCTT
GCGCCTTGGCTATTGCTTGGCAGCGCCTATCGCCAGGTATTACTCCAATCCCGAATATCCGAGATCGGGA
TCACCCGAGAGAAGTTCAACCTACATCCTCAATCCCGATCTATCCGAGATCCGAGGAATATCGAAATCGG
GGCGCGCCTGGTGTACCGAGAACGATCCTCTCAGTGCGAGTCTCGACGATCCATATCGTTGCTTGGCAGT
CAGCCAGTCGGAATCCAGCTTGGGACCCAGGAAGTCCAATCGTCAGATATTGTACTCAAGCCTGGTCACG
GCAGCGTACCGATCTGTTTAAACCTAGATATTGATAGTCTGATCGGTCAACGTATAATCGAGTCCTAGCT
TTTGCAAACATCTATCAAGAGACAGGATCAGCAGGAGGCTTTCGCATGAGTATTCAACATTTCCGTGTCG
CCCTTATTCCCTTTTTTGCGGCATTTTGCCTTCCTGTTTTTGCTCACCCAGAAACGCTGGTGAAAGTAAA
AGATGCTGAAGATCAGTTGGGTGCGCGAGTGGGTTACATCGAACTGGATCTCAACAGCGGTAAGATCCTT
GAGAGTTTTCGCCCCGAAGAACGCTTTCCAATGATGAGCACTTTTAAAGTTCTGCTATGTGGCGCGGTAT
TATCCCGTATTGACGCCGGGCAAGAGCAACTCGGTCGCCGCATACACTATTCTCAGAATGACTTGGTTGA
GTATTCACCAGTCACAGAAAAGCATCTTACGGATGGCATGACAGTAAGAGAATTATGCAGTGCTGCCATA
ACCATGAGTGATAACACTGCGGCCAACTTACTTCTGACAACGATTGGAGGACCGAAGGAGCTAACCGCTT
TTTTGCACAACATGGGGGATCATGTAACTCGCCTTGATCGTTGGGAACCGGAGCTGAATGAAGCCATACC
AAACGACGAGCGTGACACCACGATGCCTGTAGCAATGGCAACAACCTTGCGTAAACTATTAACTGGCGAA
CTACTTACTCTAGCTTCCCGGCAACAGTTGATAGACTGGATGGAGGCGGATAAAGTTGCAGGACCACTTC
TGCGCTCGGCCCTTCCGGCTGGCTGGTTTATTGCTGATAAATCTGGAGCCGGTGAGCGTGGGTCTCGCGG
TATCATTGCAGCACTGGGGCCAGATGGTAAGCCCTCCCGTATCGTAGTTATCTACACGACGGGGAGTCAG
GCAACTATGGATGAACGAAATAGACAGATCGCTGAGATAGGTGCCTCACTGATTAAGCATTGGTAACCGA
TTCTAGGTGCATTGGCGCAGAAAAAAATGCCTGATGCGACGCTGCGCGTCTTATACTCCCACATATGCCA
GATTCAGCAACGGATACGGCTTCCCCAACTTGCCCACTTCCATACGTGTCCTCCTTACCAGAAATTTATC
CTTAAGATCCCGAATCGTTTAAACTCGACTCTGGCTCTATCGAATCTCCGTCGTTTCGAGCTTACGCGAA
CAGCCGTGGCGCTCATTTGCTCGTCGGGCATCGAATCTCGTCAGCTATCGTCAGCTTACCTTTTTGGCAG
CGATCGCGGCTCCCGACATCTTGGACCATTAGCTCCACAGGTATCTTCTTCCCTCTAGTGGTCATAACAG
CAGCTTCAGCTACCTCTCAATTCAAAAAACCCCTCAAGACCCGTTTAGAGGCCCCAAGGGGTTATGCTAT
CAATCGTTGCGTTACACACACAAAAAACCAACACACATCCATCTTCGATGGATAGCGATTTTATTATCTA
ACTGCTGATCGAGTGTAGCCAGATCTAGTAATCAATTACGGGGTCATTAGTTCATAGCCCATATATGGAG
TTCCGCGTTACATAACTTACGGTAAATGGCCCGCCTGGCTGACCGCCCAACGACCCCCGCCCATTGACGT
CAATAATGACGTATGTTCCCATAGTAACGCCAATAGGGACTTTCCATTGACGTCAATGGGTGGAGTATTT
ACGGTAAACTGCCCACTTGGCAGTACATCAAGTGTATCATATGCCAAGTACGCCCCCTATTGACGTCAAT
GACGGTAAATGGCCCGCCTGGCATTATGCCCAGTACATGACCTTATGGGACTTTCCTACTTGGCAGTACA
TCTACGTATTAGTCATCGCTATTACCATGCTGATGCGGTTTTGGCAGTACATCAATGGGCGTGGATAGCG
GTTTGACTCACGGGGATTTCCAAGTCTCCACCCCATTGACGTCAATGGGAGTTTGTTTTGGCACCAAAAT
CAACGGGACTTTCCAAAATGTCGTAACAACTCCGCCCCATTGACGCAAATGGGCGGTAGGCGTGTACGGT
GGGAGGTCTATATAAGCAGAGCTGGTTTAGTGAACCGTCAGATCAGATCTTTGTCGATCCTACCATCCAC
TCGACACACCCGCCAGCGGCCGC
Features (pLannotate 1.2.2; 18 found; start..end, strand, type, name):
     49..108     +  ncRNA          Corona pk3: Accession: RF00165 - Coronavirus 3' UTR pseudoknot
    140..466     +  CDS            trxA: THIO_ECO57 - Experimental evidence at protein level: Swiss-Prot protein existence level 1. Participates in various redox reactions through the reversible oxidation of its active center dithiol to a disulfide and catalyzes dithiol-disulfide exchange reactions. From Escherichia coli O157:H7.
    488..505     +  CDS            6xHis: 6xHis affinity tag
    582..703     -  polyA_signal   SV40 poly(A) signal: SV40 polyadenylation signal
    726..795     -  CDS            large T antigen (fragment): large T antigen from SV40 (simian virus 40)
    818..864     +  terminator     T7 terminator: transcription terminator for bacteriophage T7 RNA polymerase
    894..1030    +  terminator     rrnG terminator: transcription terminator from the E. coli ribosomal RNA rrnG operon (Albrechtsen et al., 1991)
   1075..1146    +  misc_feature   3' β-globin insulator: insulator downstream of the human β-globin locus (Farrell et al., 2002)
   1372..1960    -  rep_origin     ori: high-copy-number ColE1/pMB1/pBR322/pUC origin of replication
   2132..2196    -  CDS            bla(M) (fragment): β-lactamase lacking the signal sequence; bla(M); allows cytosolic expression of β-lactamase
   2706..3566    +  CDS            AmpR: β-lactamase; bla; confers resistance to ampicillin, carbenicillin, and related antibiotics
   3579..3715    +  terminator     rrnG terminator: transcription terminator from the E. coli ribosomal RNA rrnG operon (Albrechtsen et al., 1991)
   3867..3938    +  misc_feature   5' β-globin insulator: insulator upstream of the human β-globin locus (Farrell et al., 2002)
   3943..3989    -  terminator     T7 terminator: transcription terminator for bacteriophage T7 RNA polymerase
   4007..4055    -  polyA_signal   poly(A) signal: synthetic polyadenylation signal
   4136..4439    +  enhancer       CMV enhancer: human cytomegalovirus immediate early enhancer
   4512..4529    -  promoter       CMV promoter (fragment): human cytomegalovirus (CMV) immediate early promoter
   4592..4643    +  promoter       CMVd2 promoter: truncated human cytomegalovirus (CMV) immediate early promoter that yields moderately reduced expression relative to the full-length promoter
