[The description below was written by a language model from this plasmid's Addgene catalogue record and pLannotate feature annotations shown in this document.]
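Description:
pGBW-m4133967 is a mammalian expression plasmid built on the pTwist_CMV_6 backbone to produce the wild-type ORF10 protein of SARS-CoV-2. It is propagated in E. coli as a high-copy plasmid through a ColE1/pUC-type origin and selected with ampicillin via the β-lactamase (AmpR) gene. The annotated full sequence is about 4.7 kb.

Expression is driven by the human cytomegalovirus immediate-early enhancer and promoter elements, which sit near the end of the numbered sequence and read across the plasmid origin into the short ORF10 insert (about 110 bp). The automated annotation does not label ORF10 as a coding feature. It does flag a coronavirus 3' UTR pseudoknot motif in that region, which is consistent with ORF10 lying next to the 3' UTR in the viral genome. Downstream, the table shows an E. coli thioredoxin (trxA) coding sequence followed by a 6xHis tag. This matches the catalogue description of a C-terminal, TEV-cleavable TRX fusion supplied by the backbone, although the TEV site is not annotated and the His tag is not mentioned in the catalogue fields. Thioredoxin is commonly used as a solubility-enhancing fusion partner, the His tag permits metal-affinity purification or detection, and TEV cleavage would release the viral protein from the tags. An SV40 polyadenylation signal is annotated downstream of the fusion, though on the opposite strand. The expression unit is flanked by β-globin insulator elements, T7 and rrnG terminators and a synthetic poly(A) signal, which help isolate it from backbone transcription.

The plasmid is intended for expressing tagged ORF10 in mammalian cells. The record does not specify any further applications.
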