Addgene plasmid #152058: pGBW-m4133967
Purpose: Mammalian expression plasmid for SARS-CoV-2 ORF10 protein
Depositing lab: Ginkgo Bioworks & Benjie Chen. Depositing organization: Ginkgo Bioworks.
Backbone
  Vector backbone: pTwist_CMV_6
  Backbone size w/o insert (bp): 4180
  Vector type: Mammalian Expression
Growth in bacteria
  Bacterial resistance: Ampicillin, 100 μg/mL
  Growth temperature: 37°C
  Growth strain: DH5alpha
  Copy number: High Copy
Gene/Insert
  Gene/Insert name: SARS-CoV-2 ORF10 protein
  Species: Severe acute respiratory syndrome coronavirus 2
  Insert size (bp): 110
  Mutation: wt
  Entrez Gene: ORF10 (a.k.a. GU280_gp11)
  Promoter: CMV
  Tag / fusion protein: Cleavable TEV;TRX (C terminal on backbone)
  Cloning method: Unknown
Resource information
  A portion of this plasmid was derived from a plasmid made by: GinkgoBioworks
Depositor comments: NCBI reference sequence: YP_009725255.1
How to cite: pGBW-m4133967 was a gift from Ginkgo Bioworks & Benjie Chen (Addgene plasmid # 152058 ; http://n2t.net/addgene:152058 ; RRID:Addgene_152058)
